Addgene plasmid #111157: pOEM1_pCMV:bmp4-pPH:vsvged
Purpose: Baculovirus rescue vector, VSVGED pseudotype, hShh
Depositing lab: Elly Tanaka. Depositing organization: Research Institute of Molecular Pathology (IMP). Publication: Serum Proteases Potentiate BMP-Induced Cell Cycle Re-entry of Dedifferentiating Muscle Cells during Newt Limb Regeneration. Wagner I, Wang H, Weissert PM, Straube WL, Shevchenko A, Gentzel M, Brito G, Tazaki A, Oliveira C, Sugiura T, Shevchenko A, Simon A, Drechsel DN, Tanaka EM. Dev Cell. 2017 Mar 27;40(6):608-617.e6. doi: 10.1016/j.devcel.2017.03.002. PubMed 28350991.
Backbone
  Vector backbone: pOEM1
  Vector type: Mammalian Expression, Insect Expression ; Baculoviral rescue shuttle vector
Growth in bacteria
  Bacterial resistance: Ampicillin, 100 μg/mL
  Growth temperature: 37°C
  Growth strain: DH5alpha
  Copy number: Unknown
Gene/Insert
  Gene/Insert name: hBmp4
  Species: H. sapiens (human)
  Insert size (bp): 1227
  Mutation: wt
  Entrez Gene: BMP4 (a.k.a. BMP2B, BMP2B1, MCOPS6, OFC11, ZYME)
  Promoter: CMV
  Cloning method: Restriction Enzyme; 5′ cloning site Unknown (unknown if destroyed); 3′ cloning site Unknown (unknown if destroyed)
Terms and licenses: Academic/Nonprofit Terms; Industry Terms: Not Available to Industry
How to cite: pOEM1_pCMV:bmp4-pPH:vsvged was a gift from Elly Tanaka (Addgene plasmid # 111157 ; http://n2t.net/addgene:111157 ; RRID:Addgene_111157)
