[The description below was written by a language model from this plasmid's Addgene catalogue record and pLannotate feature annotations shown in this document.]
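Description:
pOEM1_pCMV:bmp4-pPH:vsvged is a baculovirus rescue (transfer/shuttle) vector built on the pOEM1 backbone, about 7.7 kb in the sequenced record. It is used to generate recombinant AcMNPV-type baculovirus that is produced in insect cells and then delivers a gene into vertebrate cells. It is propagated in E. coli through a high-copy ColE1/pUC-type origin and selected with ampicillin (AmpR under its own bla promoter). Small annotated fragments of lacZα, M13 ori, lacI, RSF ori and a T7 promoter appear to be backbone remnants. Baculoviral sequences on one side of the payload (LEF-2, ORF603) and the polyhedrin 3' UTR on the other presumably act as homology arms for recombination with viral DNA to rescue replicating virus.

The payload consists of two divergently oriented cassettes. In the first, the CMV enhancer/promoter drives wild-type human BMP4 (about 1.2 kb), followed by a WPRE to enhance transcript stability and expression and by an SV40 polyadenylation signal. This unit is active in transduced vertebrate cells rather than in the insect producer cells. On the opposite strand, the polyhedrin promoter, with a gp64 promoter fragment, drives a GP64 signal sequence fused to a short C-terminal portion of the VSV glycoprotein ("VSVGED") that includes the VSV-G epitope. This protein is expressed during virus production in insect cells and pseudotypes the budded virions, a modification generally used to improve transduction of non-insect cells.

The catalogue purpose line mentions hShh, but the plasmid name, insert field and annotated sequence all indicate BMP4. The associated publication concerns BMP-induced cell cycle re-entry of muscle cells during newt limb regeneration, consistent with use for BMP4 delivery in that system.
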