Features (pLannotate 1.2.2; 23 found; start..end, strand, type, name):
     12..600     +  rep_origin     ori: high-copy-number ColE1/pMB1/pBR322/pUC origin of replication
    678..718     +  rep_origin     RSF ori (fragment): Plasmids containing the RSF 1030 origin of replication can be propagated in E. coli cells that contain additional plasmids with compatible origins.
    755..802     +  CDS            lacI (fragment): lac repressor; lacI; The lac repressor binds to the lac operator to inhibit transcription in E. coli. This inhibition can be relieved by adding lactose or isopropyl-β-D-thiogalactopyranoside (IPTG).
   1062..1434    -  3'UTR          polyhedrin 3' UTR: 3' UTR from the Autographa californica nucleopolyhedrovirus polyhedrin gene (Suzuki et al., 2006)
   1535..1838    +  enhancer       CMV enhancer: human cytomegalovirus immediate early enhancer
   1839..2042    +  promoter       CMV promoter: human cytomegalovirus (CMV) immediate early promoter
   2089..3312    +  CDS            BMP4: BMP4_HUMAN - Also known as BMP2B, DVR4. Experimental evidence at protein level: Swiss-Prot protein existence level 1. Growth factor of the TGF-beta superfamily that plays essential roles in many developmental processes, including neurogenesis, vascular development, angiogenesis and osteogenesis (PubMed:31363885). Acts in concert with PTHLH/PTHRP to stimulate ductal outgrowth during embryonic mammary development and to inhibit hair follicle induction (By similarity). Initiates the canonical BMP signaling cascade by associating with type I receptor BMPR1A and type II receptor BMPR2 (PubMed:25868
   3337..3924    +  misc_feature   WPRE: woodchuck hepatitis virus posttranscriptional regulatory element
   3948..4031    +  CDS            large T antigen (fragment): large T antigen from SV40 (simian virus 40)
   4054..4188    +  polyA_signal   SV40 poly(A) signal: SV40 polyadenylation signal
   4204..4278    -  CDS            P26 (fragment): POXIN_NPVAC - Experimental evidence at protein level: Swiss-Prot protein existence level 1. Nuclease that cleaves host 2',3'-cGAMP. From Autographa californica nuclear polyhedrosis virus (AcMNPV).
   4301..4333    -  CDS            VSV-G tag: epitope tag from vesicular stomatitis virus G protein
   4316..4510    -  CDS            G (fragment): GLYCO_VSNJO - Experimental evidence at protein level: Swiss-Prot protein existence level 1. Attaches the virus to host cellular receptor, inducing clathrin-dependent endocytosis of the virion. In the endosome, the acidic pH induces conformational changes in the glycoprotein trimer, which trigger fusion between virus and endosomal membrane. In neurons, neo-synthesized glycoproteins are sorted to the dendrites, where the virus buds (By similarity). From Vesicular stomatitis New Jersey virus (strain Ogden subtype Concan) (VSNJV). Used to pseudotype many virus-like particles like lentiviral vector
   4529..4588    -  sig_peptide    GP64 signal sequence: signal sequence from the baculovirus envelope glycoprotein GP64; Autographa californica gp64
   4589..4642    -  promoter       gp64 promoter (fragment): Autographa californica gp64; promoter for the baculovirus gp64 glycoprotein gene
   4651..4742    -  promoter       polyhedrin promoter: polh from Autographa californica; promoter for the baculovirus polyhedrin gene
   4828..5433    -  CDS            ORF603: baculovirus ORF603 protein
   5474..6103    -  CDS            LEF-2: LEF2_NPVAC - Experimental evidence at protein level: Swiss-Prot protein existence level 1. Plays an essential role in viral DNA replication. Does not seem to participate in the initiation step but is rather important for the amplification of DNA. Also required for expression from the vp39 and polh promoters. From Autographa californica nuclear polyhedrosis virus (AcMNPV).
   6206..6224    -  promoter       T7 promoter: promoter for bacteriophage T7 RNA polymerase
   6233..6389    +  CDS            lacZα (fragment): LacZα fragment of β-galactosidase; lacZ fragment
   6410..6541    +  rep_origin     M13 ori (fragment): M13 bacteriophage origin of replication; arrow indicates direction of (+) strand synthesis
   6567..6671    +  promoter       AmpR promoter: bla
   6672..7532    +  CDS            AmpR: β-lactamase; bla; confers resistance to ampicillin, carbenicillin, and related antibiotics
>Addgene plasmid #111157 | pOEM1_pCMV:bmp4-pPH:vsvged | addgene full sequence | sequence record 211569 | Addgene NGS Result
AAAGGATCTTCTTGAGATCCTTTTTTTCTGCGCGTAATCTGCTGCTTGCAAACAAAAAAACCACCGCTAC
CAGCGGTGGTTTGTTTGCCGGATCAAGAGCTACCAACTCTTTTTCCGAAGGTAACTGGCTTCAGCAGAGC
GCAGATACCAAATACTGTTCTTCTAGTGTAGCCGTAGTTAGGCCACCACTTCAAGAACTCTGTAGCACCG
CCTACATACCTCGCTCTGCTAATCCTGTTACCAGTGGCTGCTGCCAGTGGCGATAAGTCGTGTCTTACCG
GGTTGGACTCAAGACGATAGTTACCGGATAAGGCGCAGCGGTCGGGCTGAACGGGGGGTTCGTGCACACA
GCCCAGCTTGGAGCGAACGACCTACACCGAACTGAGATACCTACAGCGTGAGCTATGAGAAAGCGCCACG
CTTCCCGAAGGGAGAAAGGCGGACAGGTATCCGGTAAGCGGCAGGGTCGGAACAGGAGAGCGCACGAGGG
AGCTTCCAGGGGGAAACGCCTGGTATCTTTATAGTCCTGTCGGGTTTCGCCACCTCTGACTTGAGCGTCG
ATTTTTGTGATGCTCGTCAGGGGGGCGGAGCCTATGGAAAAACGCCAGCAACGCGGCCTTTTTACGGTTC
CTGGCCTTTTGCTGGCCTTTTGCTCATTAGGCACCCCAGGCTTTACCCGAACGACCGAGCGCAGCGAGTC
AGTGAGCGAGGAAGCGGAGAGCGCCCAATACGCAAGGAAACAGCTATGACCATGTTAATGCAGCTGGCAC
GACAGGTTTCCCGACTGGAAAGCGGGCAGTGAGCGGAAGGCCCATGAGGCCCAAAAAGCTCAACTACAAA
TTTGATCGCGGACGTGTTAGCCGACACAATTAATAGGCGTCGTGTGGCTATGGCAAAATCGTCTTCGGAA
GCAACTTCTAACGACGAGGGTTGGGACGACGACGATAATCGGCCTAATAAAGCTAACACGCCCGATGTTA
AATATGTCCAAGCGTTATTTAACGTGTTTACGTCGAGTCAATTGTACACTAACGACAGTGATGAAAGAAA
TACAAAAGCGCATAATATTTTGAACGACGTCGAACCTTTATTACAAAACAAAACACAAACGAATATCGAC
AAAGCTAGATTGCTGCTACAAGATTTGGCAAGTTTTGTGGCGTTGAGCGAAAATCCATTAGATAGTCCAG
CCATCGGTTCGGAAAAACAACCCTTGTTTGAAACTAATCGAAACCTATTTTACAAATCTATTGAGGATTT
AATATTTAAATTCAGATATAAAGACGCTGAAAATCATTTGATTTTCGCTCTAACATACCACCCTAAAGAT
TATAAATTTAATGAATTATTAAAATACGTACAACAATTGTCTGTAAATCAACAACGCACAGAATCTAGCG
CTTAATAAATGTACTAATAACAATGTATCGTGTTTTATTAATTAAGATCTGCGGATGCAGGCTCCGCCAT
GCATTAGTTATTAATAGTAATCAATTACGGGGTCATTAGTTCATAGCCCATATATGGAGTTCCGCGTTAC
ATAACTTACGGTAAATGGCCCGCCTGGCTGACCGCCCAACGACCCCCGCCCATTGACGTCAATAATGACG
TATGTTCCCATAGTAACGCCAATAGGGACTTTCCATTGACGTCAATGGGTGGAGTATTTACGGTAAACTG
CCCACTTGGCAGTACATCAAGTGTATCATATGCCAAGTACGCCCCCTATTGACGTCAATGACGGTAAATG
GCCCGCCTGGCATTATGCCCAGTACATGACCTTATGGGACTTTCCTACTTGGCAGTACATCTACGTATTA
GTCATCGCTATTACCATGGTGATGCGGTTTTGGCAGTACATCAATGGGCGTGGATAGCGGTTTGACTCAC
GGGGATTTCCAAGTCTCCACCCCATTGACGTCAATGGGAGTTTGTTTTGGCACCAAAATCAACGGGACTT
TCCAAAATGTCGTAACAACTCCGCCCCATTGACGCAAATGGGCGGTAGGCGTGTACGGTGGGAGGTCTAT
ATAAGCAGAGCTGGTTTAGTGAACCGTCAGATCCGCTAGCGCTACCGGTGCCGCCACCATGATTCCTGGT
AACCGAATGCTGATGGTCGTTTTATTATGCCAAGTCCTGCTAGGAGGCGCGAGCCATGCTAGTTTGATAC
CTGAGACGGGGAAGAAAAAAGTCGCCGAGATTCAGGGCCACGCGGGAGGACGCCGCTCAGGGCAGAGCCA
TGAGCTCCTGCGGGACTTCGAGGCGACACTTCTGCAGATGTTTGGGCTGCGCCGCCGCCCGCAGCCTAGC
AAGAGTGCCGTCATTCCGGACTACATGCGGGATCTTTACCGGCTTCAGTCTGGGGAGGAGGAGGAAGAGC
AGATCCACAGCACTGGTCTTGAGTATCCTGAGCGCCCGGCCAGCCGGGCCAACACCGTGAGGAGCTTCCA
CCACGAAGAACATCTGGAGAACATCCCAGGGACCAGTGAAAACTCTGCTTTTCGTTTCCTCTTTAACCTC
AGCAGCATCCCTGAGAACGAGGCGATCTCCTCTGCAGAGCTTCGGCTCTTCCGGGAGCAGGTGGACCAGG
GCCCTGATTGGGAAAGGGGCTTCCACCGTATAAACATTTATGAGGTTATGAAGCCCCCAGCAGAAGTGGT
GCCTGGGCACCTCATCACACGACTACTGGACACGAGACTGGTCCACCACAATGTGACACGGTGGGAAACT
TTTGATGTGAGCCCTGCGGTCCTTCGCTGGACCCGGGAGAAGCAGCCAAACTATGGGCTAGCCATTGAGG
TGACTCACCTCCATCAGACTCGGACCCACCAGGGCCAGCATGTCAGGATTAGCCGATCGTTACCTCAAGG
GAGTGGGAATTGGGCCCAGCTCCGGCCCCTCCTGGTCACCTTTGGCCATGATGGCCGGGGCCATGCCTTG
ACCCGACGCCGGAGGGCCAAGCGTAGCCCTAAGCATCACTCACAGCGGGCCAGGAAGAAGAATAAGAACT
GCCGGCGCCACTCGCTCTATGTGGACTTCAGCGATGTGGGCTGGAATGACTGGATTGTGGCCCCACCAGG
CTACCAGGCCTTCTACTGCCATGGGGACTGCCCCTTTCCACTGGCTGACCACCTCAACTCAACCAACCAT
GCCATTGTGCAGACCCTGGTCAATTCTGTCAATTCCAGTATCCCCAAAGCCTGTTGTGTGCCCACTGAAC
TGAGTGCCATCTCCATGCTGTACCTGGATGAGTATGATAAGGTGGTACTGAAAAATTATCAGGAGATGGT
AGTAGAGGGATGTGGGTGCCGCTGAGCGGCCGCTAGACGCGTCGACAATCAACCTCTGGATTACAAAATT
TGTGAAAGATTGACTGGTATTCTTAACTATGTTGCTCCTTTTACGCTATGTGGATACGCTGCTTTAATGC
CTTTGTATCATGCTATTGCTTCCCGTATGGCTTTCATTTTCTCCTCCTTGTATAAATCCTGGTTGCTGTC
TCTTTATGAGGAGTTGTGGCCCGTTGTCAGGCAACGTGGCGTGGTGTGCACTGTGTTTGCTGACGCAACC
CCCACTGGTTGGGGCATTGCCACCACCTGTCAGCTCCTTTCCGGGACTTTCGCTTTCCCCCTCCCTATTG
CCACGGCGGAACTCATCGCCGCCTGCCTTGCCCGCTGCTGGACAGGGGCTCGGCTGTTGGGCACTGACAA
TTCCGTGGTGTTGTCGGGGAAGCTGACGTCCTTTCCATGGCTGCTCGCCTGTGTTGCCACCTGGATTCTG
CGCGGGACGTCCTTCTGCTACGTCCCTTCGGCCCTCAATCCAGCGGACCTTCCTTCCCGCGGCCTGCTGC
CGGCTCTGCGGCCTCTTCCGCGTCTTCGCCTTCGCCCTCAGACGAGTCGGATCTCCCTTTGGGCCGCCTC
CCCGAAGCTTGTCGAGAAGTACTAGAGGATCATAATCAGCCATACCACATTTGTAGAGGTTTTACTTGCT
TTAAAAAACCTCCCACACCTCCCCCTGAACCTGAAACATAAAATGAATGCAATTGTTGTTGTTAACTTGT
TTATTGCAGCTTATAATGGTTACAAATAAAGCAATAGCATCACAAATTTCACAAATAAAGCATTTTTTTC
ACTGCATTCTAGTTGTGGTTTGTCCAAACTCATCAATGTATCTTATCATGTCTGGATCTGATCACTGGCG
CGCCGTGATGCGTATTTCTGAATCTTTGTAAAATAGCACACAAGACTCCAACGCGTTTGGCGTTTTATTT
TCTTGCTCGACTCTAGTTTATTAGGCCTTACTTTCCAAGTCGGTTCATCTCTATGTCTGTATAAATCTGT
CTTTTCTTGGTGTGCTTTAATTTAATGCAAAGATGGATACCAACTCGGAGAACCAAGAATAGTCCAATGA
TTAACCCTATGATAAAGAAAAAAGAGGCAATAGAGCTTTTCCAACTACTGAACCAACCTTCTACAAGCTC
GATTGGATTTTTGGATAGCCCAGTATCACCCCGGGGTACCTGCAGATCCGCAAAGGCAGAATGCGCCGCC
GCCGCCAAAAGCACATATAAAACAATAGCGCTTACCATCTTGCTTGTGTGTTCCTTATTGAAGCCTTGGT
GTGACTGATTTACTAGTAGCATAGATCCGTATTTATAGGTTTTTTTATTACAAAACTGTTACGAAAACAG
TAAAATACTTATTTATTTGCGAGATGGTTATCATTTTAATTATCTCCATGATCCAGCCAACCACTAGAAC
TATAGCTAGAGTCCTGGGCGAACAAAATGGTGGCAGCTTGTGATATTAGTTTGTGCGTCTCATTACAATG
GCTGTTATTTTTAACAACAAACAACTGCTCGCAGACAATAGTATAGAAAAGGGAGGTGAACTGTTTTTGT
TTAACGGTTCGTACAACATTTTGGAAAGTTATGTTAATCCGGTGCTGCTAAAAAATGGTGTAATTGAACT
AGAAGAAGCTGCGTACTATGCCGGCAACATATTGTACAAAACCGACGATCCCAAATTCATTGATTATATA
AATTTAATAATTAAAGCAACACACTCCGAAGAACTACCAGAAAATAGCACTGTTGTAAATTACAGAAAAA
CTATGCGCAGCGGTACTATACACCCCATTAAAAAAGACATATATATTTATGACAACAAAAAATTTACTCT
ATACGATAGATACATATATGGATACGATAATAACTATGTTAATTTTTATGAGGAGAAAAATGAAAAAGAG
AAGGAATACGAAGAAGAAGACGACAAGGCGTCTAGTTTATGTGAAAATAAAATTATATTGTCGCAAATTA
ACTGTGAATCATTTGAAAATGATTTTAAATATTACCTCAGCGATTATAACTACGCGTTTTCAATTATAGA
TAATACTACAAATGTTCTTGTTGCGTTTGGTTTGTATCGTTAATAAAAAACAAATTTAGCATTTATAATT
GTTTTATTATTCAATAATTACAAATAGGATTGAGACCCTTGCAGTTGCCAGCAAACGGACAGAGCTTGTC
CACAGTTTTCATTTTTTGGCAGTTTGGTGGTTTATACACATCTTGGGATTTGATTAAAAGATGCATGACT
TCACCCACACACTTGGAGTCGTGGTTGTAGAAATGCGTCAGAGCCTTGATTAAACATCGGTTTTCACACT
TGGCACACGAAACCACGTTTGCAATGTAACAGTTTAGTATAAACCTCTTCCTGTACATACCGCCGCGCGG
TACATTGTTTTCTTTCAAATCGTTCAATATTTTTTTTATACACGGAGGCATATTAATCTTGTTGTTCAGC
ATGTCCACGACATTTTTCTTTCCTTCTACGCATTCTTTCATACAAATGTTTCTCTTGCTGCGTTTTTTAA
AATTGGAATTTTTAATTTCATTAATAGTGGGCGGAGCCGTTAACAGCATGTACAATCGCAGTCCGGAAAT
TTTGACCAAAACCCCGCCATTGTAGAATACCGTGTATGGAGTTAGGGTCAATTTATCAATAAAATCATCG
GGATCAATTAAATATGTAGCTTTCTTGTCTAAACATGACGCTCTAATGAGCGGACTCCACACGTTATACG
ATGCATTCGCCATACTTCGCGGCTTCTCGCACCAGCGGTCCTGATTCGACTAACGGTCGATTGGATGGCT
TAATAGTTTTAACGTCACGGCCTTGACGGCCTTCCGCCAATTCGCCCTATAGTGAGTCGTATTACGTCGC
GCTCACTGGCCGTCGTTTTACAACGTCGTGACTGGGAAAACCCTGGCGTTACCCAACTTAATCGCCTTGC
AGCACATCCCCCTTTCGCCAGCTGGCGTAATAGCGAAGAGGCCCGCACCGAAACGCCCTTCCCAACAGTT
GCGCAGCCTGAATGGCGAATGGGAGCGCCCTGTAGCGGCCACTCAACCCTATCTCGGTCTATTCTTTTGA
TTTATAAGGGATTTTGCCGATTTCGGCCTATTGGTTAAAAAATGAGCTGATTTAACAAAAATTTAACGCG
AATTTTAACAAAATATTAACGCTTACAATTTAGGTGGCACTTTTCGGGGAAATGTGCGCGGAACCCCTAT
TTGTTTATTTTTCTAAATACATTCAAATATGTATCCGCTCATGAGACAATAACCCTGATAAATGCTTCAA
TAATATTGAAAAAGGAAGAGTATGAGTATTCAACATTTCCGTGTCGCCCTTATTCCCTTTTTTGCGGCAT
TTTGCCTTCCTGTTTTTGCTCACCCAGAAACGCTGGTGAAAGTAAAAGATGCTGAAGATCAGTTGGGTGC
ACGAGTGGGTTACATCGAACTGGATCTCAACAGCGGTAAGATCCTTGAGAGTTTTCGCCCCGAAGAACGT
TTTCCAATGATGAGCACTTTTAAAGTTCTGCTATGTGGCGCGGTATTATCCCGTATTGACGCCGGGCAAG
AGCAACTCGGTCGCCGCATACACTATTCTCAGAATGACTTGGTTGAGTACTCACCAGTCACAGAAAAGCA
TCTTACGGATGGCATGACAGTAAGAGAATTATGCAGTGCTGCCATAACCATGAGTGATAACACTGCGGCC
AACTTACTTCTGACAACGATCGGAGGACCGAAGGAGCTAACCGCTTTTTTGCACAACATGGGGGATCATG
TAACTCGCCTTGATCGTTGGGAACCGGAGCTGAATGAAGCCATACCAAACGACGAGCGTGACACCACGAT
GCCTGTAGCAATGGCAACAACGTTGCGCAAACTATTAACTGGCGAACTACTTACTCTAGCTTCCCGGCAA
CAATTAATAGACTGGATGGAGGCGGATAAAGTTGCAGGACCACTTCTGCGCTCGGCCCTTCCGGCTGGCT
GGTTTATTGCTGATAAATCTGGAGCCGGTGAGCGTGGTTCTCGCGGTATCATTGCAGCACTGGGGCCAGA
TGGTAAGCCCTCCCGTATCGTAGTTATCTACACGACGGGGAGTCAGGCAACTATGGATGAACGAAATAGA
CAGATCGCTGAGATAGGTGCCTCACTGATTAAGCATTGGTAACTGTCAGACCAAGTTTACTCATATATAC
TTTAGATTGATTTAAAACTTCATTTTTAATTTAAAAGGATCTAGGTGAAGATCCTTTTTGATAATCTCAT
GACCAAAATCCCTTAACGTGAGTTTTCGTTCCACTGAGCGTCAGACCCCGTAGAAAAGATC
